>Addgene plasmid #168267 | pET28a-TEV-U1AF37MF77M | addgene full sequence | sequence record 330609 | Addgene NGS Result
GGTTTTTCTTTTCACCAGTGAGACGGGCAACAGCTGATTGCCCTTCACCGCCTGGCCCTGAGAGAGTTGC
AGCAAGCGGTCCACGCTGGTTTGCCCCAGCAGGCGAAAATCCTGTTTGATGGTGGTTAACGGCGGGATAT
AACATGAGCTGTCTTCGGTATCGTCGTATCCCACTACCGAGATATCCGCACCAACGCGCAGCCCGGACTC
GGTAATGGCGCGCATTGCGCCCAGCGCCATCTGATCGTTGGCAACCAGCATCGCAGTGGGAACGATGCCC
TCATTCAGCATTTGCATGGTTTGTTGAAAACCGGACATGGCACTCCAGTCGCCTTCCCGTTCCGCTATCG
GCTGAATTTGATTGCGAGTGAGATATTTATGCCAGCCAGCCAGACGCAGACGCGCCGAGACAGAACTTAA
TGGGCCCGCTAACAGCGCGATTTGCTGGTGACCCAATGCGACCAGATGCTCCACGCCCAGTCGCGTACCG
TCTTCATGGGAGAAAATAATACTGTTGATGGGTGTCTGGTCAGAGACATCAAGAAATAACGCCGGAACAT
TAGTGCAGGCAGCTTCCACAGCAATGGCATCCTGGTCATCCAGCGGATAGTTAATGATCAGCCCACTGAC
GCGTTGCGCGAGAAGATTGTGCACCGCCGCTTTACAGGCTTCGACGCCGCTTCGTTCTACCATCGACACC
ACCACGCTGGCACCCAGTTGATCGGCGCGAGATTTAATCGCCGCGACAATTTGCGACGGCGCGTGCAGGG
CCAGACTGGAGGTGGCAACGCCAATCAGCAACGACTGTTTGCCCGCCAGTTGTTGTGCCACGCGGTTGGG
AATGTAATTCAGCTCCGCCATCGCCGCTTCCACTTTTTCCCGCGTTTTCGCAGAAACGTGGCTGGCCTGG
TTCACCACGCGGGAAACGGTCTGATAAGAGACACCGGCATACTCTGCGACATCGTATAACGTTACTGGTT
TCACATTCACCACCCTGAATTGACTCTCTTCCGGGCGCTATCATGCCATACCGCGAAAGGTTTTGCGCCA
TTCGATGGTGTCCGGGATCTCGACGCTCTCCCTTATGCGACTCCTGCATTAGGAAGCAGCCCAGTAGTAG
GTTGAGGCCGTTGAGCACCGCCGCCGCAAGGAATGGTGCATGCAAGGAGATGGCGCCCAACAGTCCCCCG
GCCACGGGGCCTGCCACCATACCCACGCCGAAACAAGCGCTCATGAGCCCGAAGTGGCGAGCCCGATCTT
CCCCATCGGTGATGTCGGCGATATAGGCGCCAGCAACCGCACCTGTGGCGCCGGTGATGCCGGCCACGAT
GCGTCCGGCGTAGAGGATCGAGATCTCGATCCCGCGAAATTAATACGACTCACTATAGGGGAATTGTGAG
CGGATAACAATTCCCCTCTAGAAATAATTTTGTTTAACTTTAAGAAGGAGATATACCATGGGCAGCAGCC
ATCATCATCATCATCACAGCAGCGGCGAGAATCTTTATTTTCAGGGCCATATGGCAGTTCCCGAGACCCG
CCCTAACCACACTATTTATATCAACAACCTCAATGAGAAGATCAAGAAGGATGAGCTAAAAAAGTCCCTG
CACGCCATCTTCTCCCGGATGGGCCAGATCCTGGATATCCTGGTATCACGGAGCCTGAAGATGAGGGGCC
AGGCCTTTGTCATCTTCAAGGAGGTCAGCAGCGCCACCAACGCCCTGCGCTCCATGCAGGGTTTCCCTAT
GTATGACAAACCTATGCGTATCCAGTATGCCAAGACCGACTCAGATATCATTGCCAAGATGAAATGATAG
GTCGACAAGCTTGCGGCCGCACTCGAGCACCACCACCACCACCACTGAGATCCGGCTGCTAACAAAGCCC
GAAAGGAAGCTGAGTTGGCTGCTGCCACCGCTGAGCAATAACTAGCATAACCCCTTGGGGCCTCTAAACG
GGTCTTGAGGGGTTTTTTGCTGAAAGGAGGAACTATATCCGGATTGGCGAATGGG
[124 nt withheld, positions 2016-2139]
C
[91 nt withheld, positions 2141-2231]
A
[49 nt withheld, positions 2233-2281]
CCTTTGACGTTGGAGTCCACGTTCTTT
[37 nt withheld, positions 2309-2345]
ACCCTATCTCGGTCTATTCTTTTGATTTATAAGGGATTTTGCCGATTTCGGCCTATTGGTTAAAAAATGA
GCTGATTTAACAAAAATTTAACGCGAATTTTAACAAAATATTAACGCTTACAATTTAGGTGGCACTTTTC
GGGGAAATGTGCGCGGAACCCCTATTTGTTTATTTTTCTAAATACATTCAAATATGTATCCGCTCATGAA
TTAATTCTTAGAAAAACTCATCGAGCATCAAATGAAACTGCAATTTATTCATATCAGGATTATCAATACC
ATATTTTTGAAAAAGCCGTTTCTGTAATGAAGGAGAAAACTCACCGAGGCAGTTCCATAGGATGGCAAGA
TCCTGGTATCGGTCTGCGATTCCGACTCGTCCAACATCAATACAACCTATTAATTTCCCCTCGTCAAAAA
TAAGGTTATCAAGTGAGAAATCACCATGAGTGACGACTGAATCCGGTGAGAATGGCAAAAGTTTATGCAT
TTCTTTCCAGACTTGTTCAACAGGCCAGCCATTACGCTCGTCATCAAAATCACTCGCATCAACCAAACCG
TTATTCATTCGTGATTGCGCCTGAGCGAGACGAAATACGCGATCGCTGTTAAAAGGACAATTACAAACAG
GAATCGAATGCAACCGGCGCAGGAACACTGCCAGCGCATCAACAATATTTTCACCTGAATCAGGATATTC
TTCTAATACCTGGAATGCTGTTTTCCCGGGGATCGCAGTGGTGAGTAACCATGCATCATCAGGAGTACGG
ATAAAATGCTTGATGGTCGGAAGAGGCATAAATTCCGTCAGCCAGTTTAGTCTGACCATCTCATCTGTAA
CATCATTGGCAACGCTACCTTTGCCATGTTTCAGAAACAACTCTGGCGCATCGGGCTTCCCATACAATCG
ATAGATTGTCGCACCTGATTGCCCGACATTATCGCGAGCCCATTTATACCCATATAAATCAGCATCCATG
TTGGAATTTAATCGCGGCCTAGAGCAAGACGTTTCCCGTTGAATATGGCTCATAACACCCCTTGTATTAC
TGTTTATGTAAGCAGACAGTTTTATTGTTCATGACCAAAATCCCTTAACGTGAGTTTTCGTTCCACTGAG
CGTCAGACCCCGTAGAAAAGATCAAAGGATCTTCTTGAGATCCTTTTTTTCTGCGCGTAATCTGCTGCTT
GCAAACAAAAAAACCACCGCTACCAGCGGTGGTTTGTTTGCCGGATCAAGAGCTACCAACTCTTTTTCCG
AAGGTAACTGGCTTCAGCAGAGCGCAGATACCAAATACTGTCCTTCTAGTGTAGCCGTAGTTAGGCCACC
ACTTCAAGAACTCTGTAGCACCGCCTACATACCTCGCTCTGCTAATCCTGTTACCAGTGGCTGCTGCCAG
TGGCGATAAGTCGTGTCTTACCGGGTTGGACTCAAGACGATAGTTACCGGATAAGGCGCAGCGGTCGGGC
TGAACGGGGGGTTCGTGCACACAGCCCAGCTTGGAGCGAACGACCTACACCGAACTGAGATACCTACAGC
GTGAGCTATGAGAAAGCGCCACGCTTCCCGAAGGGAGAAAGGCGGACAGGTATCCGGTAAGCGGCAGGGT
CGGAACAGGAGAGCGCACGAGGGAGCTTCCAGGGGGAAACGCCTGGTATCTTTATAGTCCTGTCGGGTTT
CGCCACCTCTGACTTGAGCGTCGATTTTTGTGATGCTCGTCAGGGGGGCGGAGCCTATGGAAAAACGCCA
GCAACGCGGCCTTTTTACGGTTCCTGGCCTTTTGCTGGCCTTTTGCTCACATGTTCTTTCCTGCGTTATC
CCCTGATTCTGTGGATAACCGTATTACCGCCTTTGAGTGAGCTGATACCGCTCGCCGCAGCCGAACGACC
GAGCGCAGCGAGTCAGTGAGCGAGGAAGCGGAAGAGCGCCTGATGCGGTATTTTCTCCTTACGCATCTGT
GCGGTATTTCACACCGCAATGGTGCACTCTCAGTACAATCTGCTCTGATGCCGCATAGTTAAGCCAGTAT
ACACTCCGCTATCGCTACGTGACTGGGTCATGGCTGCGCCCCGACACCCGCCAACACCCGCTGACGCGCC
CTGACGGGCTTGTCTGCTCCCGGCATCCGCTTACAGACAAGCTGTGACCGTCTCCGGGAGCTGCATGTGT
CAGAGGTTTTCACCGTCATCACCGAAACGCGCGAGGCAGCTGCGGTAAAGCTCATCAGCGTGGTCGTGAA
GCGATTCACAGATGTCTGCCTGTTCATCCGCGTCCAGCTCGTTGAGTTTCTCCAGAAGCGTTAATGTCTG
GCTTCTGATAAAGCGGGCCATGTTAAGGGCGGTTTTTTCCTGTTTGGTCACTGATGCCTCCGTGTAAGGG
GGATTTCTGTTCATGGGGGTAATGATACCGATGAAACGAGAGAGGATGCTCACGATACGGGTTACTGATG
ATGAACATGCCCGGTTACTGGAACGTTGTGAGGGTAAACAACTGGCGGTATGGATGCGGCGGGACCAGAG
AAAAATCACTCAGGGTCAATGCCAGCGCTTCGTTAATACAGATGTAGGTGTTCCACAGGGTAGCCAGCAG
CATCCTGCGATGCAGATCCGGAACATAATGGTGCAGGGCGCTGACTTCCGCGTTTCCAGACTTTACGAAA
CACGGAAACCGAAGACCATTCATGTTGTTGCTCAGGTCGCAGACGTTTTGCAGCAGCAGTCGCTTCACGT
TCGCTCGCGTATCGGTGATTCATTCTGCTAACCAGTAAGGCAACCCCGCCAGCCTAGCCGGGTCCTCAAC
GACAGGAGCACGATCATGCGCACCCGTGGGGCCGCCATGCCGGCGATAATGGCCTGCTTCTCGCCGAAAC
GTTTGGTGGCGGGACCAGTGACGAAGGCTTGAGCGAGGGCGTGCAAGATTCCGAATACCGCAAGCGACAG
GCCGATCATCGTCGCGCTCCAGCGAAAGCGGTCCTCGCCGAAAATGACCCAGAGCGCTGCCGGCACCTGT
CCTACGAGTTGCATGATAAAGAAGACAGTCATAAGTGCGGCGACGATAGTCATGCCCCGCGCCCACCGGA
AGGAGCTGACTGGGTTGAAGGCTCTCAAGGGCATCGGTCGAGATCCCGGTGCCTAATGAGTGAGCTAACT
TACATTAATTGCGTTGCGCTCACTGCCCGCTTTCCAGTCGGGAAACCTGTCGTGCCAGCTGCATTAATGA
ATCGGCCAACGCGCGGGGAGAGGCGGTTTGCGTATTGGGCGCCAGGGT
Features (pLannotate 1.2.2; 21 found; start..end, strand, type, name):
    985..1062    -  promoter       lacI promoter: lacI
   1070..1349    -  CDS            TcR (fragment): tetracycline efflux protein; tet; confers resistance to tetracycline
   1371..1389    +  promoter       T7 promoter: promoter for bacteriophage T7 RNA polymerase
   1390..1414    +  protein_bind   lac operator: The lac repressor binds to the lac operator to inhibit transcription in E. coli. This inhibition can be relieved by adding lactose or isopropyl-β-D-thiogalactopyranoside (IPTG). lac repressor encoded by lacI
   1429..1451    +  RBS            RBS: efficient ribosome binding site from bacteriophage T7 gene 10 (Olins and Rangwala, 1989)
   1470..1486    +  CDS            capTEV™ (fragment): composite tag for in vivo biotinylation, TEV protease cleavage, and 6xHis tagging
   1496..1516    +  CDS            capTEV™ (fragment): composite tag for in vivo biotinylation, TEV protease cleavage, and 6xHis tagging
   1521..1814    +  CDS            SNRPA (fragment): SNRPA_HUMAN - Experimental evidence at protein level: Swiss-Prot protein existence level 1. Component of the spliceosomal U1 snRNP, which is essential for recognition of the pre-mRNA 5' splice-site and the subsequent assembly of the spliceosome. U1 snRNP is the first snRNP to interact with pre-mRNA. This interaction is required for the subsequent binding of U2 snRNP and the U4/U6/U5 tri-snRNP. SNRPA binds stem loop II of U1 snRNA. In a snRNP-free form (SF-A) may be involved in coupled pre-mRNA splicing and polyadenylation process. May bind preferentially to the 5'-UGCAC-3' motif on RNAs. From
   1848..1865    +  CDS            9xHis (fragment): 9xHis affinity tag
   1875..1924    +  CDS            SET1 (fragment): solubility-enhancement tag derived from T7 phage gene 10B
   1932..1979    +  terminator     T7 terminator: transcription terminator for bacteriophage T7 RNA polymerase
   2016..2444    +  rep_origin     f1 ori (sequence partly withheld): f1 bacteriophage origin of replication; arrow indicates direction of (+) strand synthesis
   2497..2554    +  promoter       AmpR promoter (fragment): bla
   2563..3378    -  CDS            KanR: aminoglycoside phosphotransferase; aph(3')-Ia; confers resistance to kanamycin in bacteria or G418 (Geneticin®) in eukaryotes
   3500..4088    +  rep_origin     ori: high-copy-number ColE1/pMB1/pBR322/pUC origin of replication
   4274..4413    -  misc_feature   bom: basis of mobility region from pBR322
   4515..4706    -  CDS            rop: Rop protein, which maintains plasmids at low copy number; rop
   4723..5103    +  CDS            YPB1_ECOLX: Protein predicted: Swiss-Prot protein existence level 4. From Escherichia coli.
   5175..5466    -  CDS            TcR (fragment): tetracycline efflux protein; tet; confers resistance to tetracycline
   5481..5502    -  protein_bind   CAP binding site: CAP binding activates transcription in the presence of cAMP. E. coli catabolite activator protein
   5515..984     -  CDS            lacI (across the origin): lac repressor; lacI; The lac repressor binds to the lac operator to inhibit transcription in E. coli. This inhibition can be relieved by adding lactose or isopropyl-β-D-thiogalactopyranoside (IPTG).
