[The description below was written by a language model from this plasmid's Addgene catalogue record and pLannotate feature annotations shown in this document.]
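Description:
pET28a-TEV-U1AF37MF77M is a bacterial expression plasmid built on a pET28a-TEV backbone for producing the first RNA recognition motif (RRM1) of human U1 small nuclear ribonucleoprotein A (SNRPA, U1A) carrying the F37M and F77M substitutions. It is selected with kanamycin through the aph(3')-Ia gene and replicates from a ColE1/pBR322-type origin. The bom and rop elements typical of pET vectors are also annotated, although the catalogue lists the plasmid as high copy. An f1 origin is present as well. The catalogue gives a total size of about 5.7 kb, whereas the sequenced record is 5,613 nt.

The roughly 324 bp synthetic insert was cloned between NdeI and XhoI, with both sites retained. It is expressed from a T7 promoter followed by a lac operator and the T7 gene 10 ribosome binding site, and transcription ends at the T7 terminator. The plasmid-borne lacI gene supplies repressor, so expression is IPTG-inducible in hosts that provide T7 RNA polymerase. The protein carries an N-terminal 6xHis tag followed by a TEV protease site, which allows affinity purification and then removal of the tag. The two short "capTEV" fragments upstream of the SNRPA coding region in the annotation correspond to these elements. A His-tag fragment also lies downstream of the insert, as in standard pET28a, but the record does not indicate whether it is translated. The small TcR, SET1 and AmpR promoter fragments appear to be backbone remnants or incidental annotation matches.

The U1A RRM1 is described as a crystallization module. According to the associated publication title, the engineered methionines are intended to improve experimental phasing in crystallographic studies, and the affinity and structure of the variant were also analysed.
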