Addgene plasmid #168267: pET28a-TEV-U1AF37MF77M
Purpose: Expresses human dmU1A with the F37M/F77M double mutant
Depositing lab: Joseph Wedekind. Depositing organization: University of Rochester Medical Center. Publication: Affinity and Structural Analysis of the U1A RNA Recognition Motif with Engineered Methionines to Improve Experimental Phasing. Srivastava Y, Bonn-Breach R, Chavali SS, Lippa GM, Jenkins JL, Wedekind JE. Crystals (Basel). 2021 Mar;11(3). doi: 10.3390/cryst11030273. Epub 2021 Mar 10. PubMed 33777416.
Backbone
  Vector backbone: pET28a-TEV
  Backbone manufacturer: GenScript
  Backbone size w/o insert (bp): 5400
  Total vector size (bp): 5730
  Vector type: Bacterial Expression
Growth in bacteria
  Bacterial resistance: Kanamycin, 50 μg/mL
  Growth temperature: 37°C
  Growth strain: DH5alpha
  Copy number: High Copy
Gene/Insert
  Gene/Insert name: U1A RRM1 crystallization module (alt names: U1A F37M/F77M double mutant; dmU1A F37M/F77M double mutant; U1 small nuclear ribonucleoprotein A RRM1)
  Species: H. sapiens (human)
  Insert size (bp): 324
  Mutation: changed F37M and F77M
  Entrez Gene: SNRPA (a.k.a. Mud1, U1-A, U1A)
  Promoter: T7 promotor
  Tag / fusion protein: 6xHis tag N-terminus, TEV protease cleavage site (N terminal on insert)
  Cloning method: Restriction Enzyme; 5′ cloning site ndeI (not destroyed); 3′ cloning site xhoI (not destroyed)
  Sequencing primers: 5′ TAATACGACTCACTATAGGG; 3′ GCTAGTTATTGCTCAGCGG
Resource information
  A portion of this plasmid was derived from a plasmid made by: This is a synthetic gene cloned by fee for service from GenScript.
Terms and licenses: Academic/Nonprofit Terms; Industry Terms: Not Available to Industry
How to cite: pET28a-TEV-U1AF37MF77M was a gift from Joseph Wedekind (Addgene plasmid # 168267 ; http://n2t.net/addgene:168267 ; RRID:Addgene_168267)
