>Addgene plasmid #168267 | pET28a-TEV-U1AF37MF77M | depositor partial sequence | sequence record 326259 | Insert for expression was cloned between NdeI and XhoI sites
CATATGGCAGTTCCCGAGACCCGCCCTAACCACACTATTTATATCAACAACCTCAATGAGAAGATCAAGA
AGGATGAGCTAAAAAAGTCCCTGCACGCCATCTTCTCCCGGATGGGCCAGATCCTGGATATCCTGGTATC
ACGGAGCCTGAAGATGAGGGGCCAGGCCTTTGTCATCTTCAAGGAGGTCAGCAGCGCCACCAACGCCCTG
CGCTCCATGCAGGGTTTCCCTATGTATGACAAACCTATGCGTATCCAGTATGCCAAGACCGACTCAGATA
TCATTGCCAAGATGAAATGATAGGTCGACAAGCTTGCGGCCGCACTCGAG
